Addgene plasmid #233636: Tardigrada_OTR-like3-GFP
Purpose: encodes oxytocin/vasopression like receptor 3 in H.exemplaris, tagged with GFP
Depositing lab: Christian Gruber. Depositing organization: Medical University of Vienna.
Backbone
  Vector backbone: pcDNA3-eGFP
  Backbone manufacturer: Genetech
  Backbone size w/o insert (bp): 5400
  Vector type: Mammalian Expression
Growth in bacteria
  Bacterial resistance: Ampicillin, 100 μg/mL
  Growth temperature: 37°C
  Growth strain: DH5alpha
  Copy number: High Copy
Gene/Insert
  Gene/Insert name: Tardigrada_OTR-like3-GFP
  Species: H. exemplaris (Tardigrada)
  Insert size (bp): 1164
  Promoter: CMV
  Tag / fusion protein: EGFP (C terminal on insert)
  Cloning method: Restriction Enzyme; 5′ cloning site BamHI (unknown if destroyed); 3′ cloning site NotI (not destroyed)
  Sequencing primers: 5′ CMV-F
Terms and licenses: Academic/Nonprofit Terms; Industry Terms: Not Available to Industry
How to cite: Tardigrada_OTR-like3-GFP was a gift from Christian Gruber (Addgene plasmid # 233636)
