[The description below was written by a language model from this plasmid's Addgene catalogue record and pLannotate feature annotations shown in this document.]
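Description:
Tardigrada_OTR-like3-GFP is a mammalian expression plasmid built on a pcDNA3-eGFP backbone that encodes an oxytocin/vasopressin-like receptor (OTR-like 3) from the tardigrade H. exemplaris, fused at its C terminus to a green fluorescent protein. The roughly 1.2 kb receptor insert was cloned by restriction enzymes between BamHI and NotI, placing it downstream of the human cytomegalovirus immediate-early enhancer and promoter. A T7 promoter sits just upstream of the cloning region and could in principle drive in vitro transcription. The automated annotation does not label the receptor coding sequence itself, but it leaves an unannotated gap between the T7 promoter and the GFP open reading frame that is consistent with the insert's position. The fluorescent protein is catalogued as EGFP and called GFP (S65T) by the annotation tool. Transcripts terminate at the bovine growth hormone polyadenylation signal.

In bacteria, the plasmid replicates from a high-copy ColE1/pUC-type origin and is selected with ampicillin through the β-lactamase gene. An f1 origin is also present, which would allow single-stranded DNA production. For mammalian cells, an SV40 early promoter drives the neomycin phosphotransferase gene followed by an SV40 polyadenylation signal, so stable transfectants could be selected with G418. Several short fragments in the feature table (HIV-1 LTR, ble, lacI, bom) appear to be backbone remnants or partial matches rather than functional elements. The record gives no purpose beyond encoding the tagged receptor. A construct of this design would typically be used for heterologous expression in cultured mammalian cells, with the fluorescent tag reporting receptor expression and subcellular localisation.
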