Features (pLannotate 1.2.2; 20 found; start..end, strand, type, name):
     28..80      -  misc_feature   bom (fragment): basis of mobility region from pBR322
    235..614     +  enhancer       CMV enhancer: human cytomegalovirus immediate early enhancer
    615..818     +  promoter       CMV promoter: human cytomegalovirus (CMV) immediate early promoter
    814..847     +  LTR            5' LTR (truncated) (fragment): truncated 5' long terminal repeat (LTR) from HIV-1
    863..881     +  promoter       T7 promoter: promoter for bacteriophage T7 RNA polymerase
   2102..2815    +  CDS            GFP (S65T): GFP (S65T) is a basic (constitutively fluorescent) green fluorescent protein published in 1995, derived from Aequorea victoria.
   2856..3080    +  polyA_signal   bGH poly(A) signal: bovine growth hormone polyadenylation signal
   3084..3105    +  promoter       SV40 promoter (fragment): SV40 enhancer and early promoter
   3126..3554    +  rep_origin     f1 ori (sequence partly withheld): f1 bacteriophage origin of replication; arrow indicates direction of (+) strand synthesis
   3568..3897    +  promoter       SV40 promoter: SV40 enhancer and early promoter
   3964..4755    +  CDS            neo: KKA2_KLEPN - Also known as kan, nptII. Experimental evidence at protein level: Swiss-Prot protein existence level 1. Resistance to kanamycin, neomycin, paromomycin, ribostamycin, butirosin and gentamicin B. From Klebsiella pneumoniae.
   4779..4937    +  CDS            ble (fragment): BLE_KLEPN - Experimental evidence at protein level: Swiss-Prot protein existence level 1. Binding protein with a strong affinity to the bleomycin family of antibiotics. Binds to CL990; an antimitotic-antibiotic compound. From Klebsiella pneumoniae.
   4932..5053    +  polyA_signal   SV40 poly(A) signal: SV40 polyadenylation signal
   5126..5142    -  protein_bind   lac operator: The lac repressor binds to the lac operator to inhibit transcription in E. coli. This inhibition can be relieved by adding lactose or isopropyl-β-D-thiogalactopyranoside (IPTG). lac repressor encoded by lacI
   5150..5180    -  promoter       lac promoter: promoter for the E. coli lac operon
   5195..5216    -  protein_bind   CAP binding site: CAP binding activates transcription in the presence of cAMP. E. coli catabolite activator protein
   5229..5321    -  CDS            lacI (fragment): lac repressor; lacI; The lac repressor binds to the lac operator to inhibit transcription in E. coli. This inhibition can be relieved by adding lactose or isopropyl-β-D-thiogalactopyranoside (IPTG).
   5504..6092    -  rep_origin     ori: high-copy-number ColE1/pMB1/pBR322/pUC origin of replication
   6263..7123    -  CDS            AmpR: β-lactamase; bla; confers resistance to ampicillin, carbenicillin, and related antibiotics
   7124..7228    -  promoter       AmpR promoter: bla
>Addgene plasmid #233636 | Tardigrada_OTR-like3-GFP | addgene full sequence | sequence record 468187 | Addgene NGS Result
GACGGATCGGGAGATCTCCCGATCCCCTATGGTGCACTCTCAGTACAATCTGCTCTGATGCCGCATAGTT
AAGCCAGTATCTGCTCCCTGCTTGTGTGTTGGAGGTCGCTGAGTAGTGCGCGAGCAAAATTTAAGCTACA
ACAAGGCAAGGCTTGACCGACAATTGCATGAAGAATCTGCTTAGGGTTAGGCGTTTTGCGCTGCTTCGCG
ATGTACGGGCCAGATATACGCGTTGACATTGATTATTGACTAGTTATTAATAGTAATCAATTACGGGGTC
ATTAGTTCATAGCCCATATATGGAGTTCCGCGTTACATAACTTACGGTAAATGGCCCGCCTGGCTGACCG
CCCAACGACCCCCGCCCATTGACGTCAATAATGACGTATGTTCCCATAGTAACGCCAATAGGGACTTTCC
ATTGACGTCAATGGGTGGAGTATTTACGGTAAACTGCCCACTTGGCAGTACATCAAGTGTATCATATGCC
AAGTACGCCCCCTATTGACGTCAATGACGGTAAATGGCCCGCCTGGCATTATGCCCAGTACATGACCTTA
TGGGACTTTCCTACTTGGCAGTACATCTACGTATTAGTCATCGCTATTACCATGGTGATGCGGTTTTGGC
AGTACATCAATGGGCGTGGATAGCGGTTTGACTCACGGGGATTTCCAAGTCTCCACCCCATTGACGTCAA
TGGGAGTTTGTTTTGGCACCAAAATCAACGGGACTTTCCAAAATGTCGTAACAACTCCGCCCCATTGACG
CAAATGGGCGGTAGGCGTGTACGGTGGGAGGTCTATATAAGCAGAGCTCTCTGGCTAACTAGAGAACCCA
CTGCTTACTGGCTTATCGAAATTAATACGACTCACTATAGGGAGACCCAAGCTGGCTAGCGTTTAAACTT
AAGCTTGGTACCGAGCTCGGATCCATGAACAGTCTGCGGAGGGAATCCTCGGCTTGGCATGTGCATACAG
GAAGCCCCGATTACCATTATGAAATTGCTGCAATGGCAATTACATTCGGTCTCGCCTTAATTGGCAATGC
CGCTGCTGTCGCTGTCATCCTCCTCAATCGTCGACGACTGACGCGAACAACATTTTTTGTGCTCCACATT
TCCGTGGCCGGCTTGGTCGTGGCGTTCCTGGACGTCCTGCCCCAGCTGATATGGGATATCACGCATCGCT
TTCAAGGCGATGACTTTGCGTGCAAAAGCGTCAAGTTCCTGCAGGTCTTCTCATTGTATCTGTCTGTCTG
GACTTTGGTCATGATGGCCAGCGACAGATACTTTGAATTTTCCCGTCCAATTGAGAAAGCCCACGTTTGG
TGGGTGCGCCGTCGCCGCTCCATTTTGATCGGGATAGCCTGGCTGCTGGCTAGTTTATTCTCACTTCCTC
AGCTATTTGTCTTCTTCCACCAGGAGGTCATGCCGGGTGTCCACGACTGTTGGGCTACCTTTGTCGTCGA
ATGGGGTTCCAAGGCCCATGTCTCATGGTTCGCCGTCAGTATTTTCATCATCCCGACAAGTATTCTGACT
GCTACTTTTGCTCGCGCGATTTGGACCGGCTTGAAACTCCACAGGCATGATGCAAATGCAGGAAGCCTCC
AGCCGGACGACAGCGCGTCCCTGGAGGGGCGATCACATACTAACCTTACCCAGGACCCTCAGGAGTATGT
CGGCCACTCCTACTCAGAACTATCACCCGGTATCGCTCGCCGATTAAATATCAGGAACAAACTGTTGCGA
GAGAAGTTGATTGCGGCCTTCATCGTCTGCTACATCTGCTGTTGGACGCCCTTCATCTCTCTGCTTCTCT
ACACGACCTTCCACCCCACCCGGAGGGTGAACGTGTCGACATTCAACATCCTGACCTTCCTCACTAAACT
CCACATCTGTGCGAACCCTTGGATTTATCTGGTCTTTGTGGTGGTCAAGATCGGGAGGTACGCCAGGGGC
GGTAGCGGTCGGAACTGGATGGGAACCCTGGAAGAGCAAGACTTGGTCACGTCCTCCGGTCTCAACACGG
AGATGGACCTTCAGGAACCAAGAACTGGGCGCGTATGGCACCGGGAGGAGTTCGGTCGAGGCGGCGGCCG
CATGAGCAAGGGCGAGGAGCTGTTCACCGGGGTGGTGCCCATCCTGGTCGAGCTGGACGGCGACGTAAAC
GGCCACAAGTTCAGCGTGTCCGGCGAGGGCGAGGGCGATGCCACCTACGGCAAGCTGACCCTGAAGTTCA
TCTGCACCACCGGCAAGCTGCCCGTGCCCTGGCCCACCCTCGTGACCACCCTGACCTACGGCGTGCAGTG
CTTCAGCCGCTACCCCGACCACATGAAGCAGCACGACTTCTTCAAGTCCGCCATGCCCGAAGGCTACGTC
CAGGAGCGCACCATCTTCTTCAAGGACGACGGCAACTACAAGACCCGCGCCGAGGTGAAGTTCGAGGGCG
ACACCCTGGTGAACCGCATCGAGCTGAAGGGCATCGACTTCAAGGAGGACGGCAACATCCTGGGGCACAA
GCTGGAGTACAACTACAACAGCCACAACGTCTATATCATGGCCGACAAGCAGAAGAACGGCATCAAGGTG
AACTTCAAGATCCGCCACAACATCGAGGACGGCAGCGTGCAGCTCGCCGACCACTACCAGCAGAACACCC
CCATCGGCGACGGCCCCGTGCTGCTGCCCGACAACCACTACCTGAGCACCCAGTCCGCCCTGAGCAAAGA
CCCCAACGAGAAGCGCGATCACATGGTCCTGCTGGAGTTCGTGACCGCCGCCGGGATCACTCACGGCATG
GACGAGCTGTACAAGTAATCTAGAGGGCCCGTTTAAACCCGCTGATCAGCCTCGACTGTGCCTTCTAGTT
GCCAGCCATCTGTTGTTTGCCCCTCCCCCGTGCCTTCCTTGACCCTGGAAGGTGCCACTCCCACTGTCCT
TTCCTAATAAAATGAGGAAATTGCATCGCATTGTCTGAGTAGGTGTCATTCTATTCTGGGGGGTGGGGTG
GGGCAGGACAGCAAGGGGGAGGATTGGGAAGACAATAGCAGGCATGCTGGGGATGCGGTGGGCTCTATGG
CTTCTGAGGCGGAAAGAACCAGCTGGGGCTCTAGGGGGTATCCCC
[124 nt withheld, positions 3126-3249]
C
[91 nt withheld, positions 3251-3341]
A
[49 nt withheld, positions 3343-3391]
CCTTTGACGTTGGAGTCCACGTTCTTT
[37 nt withheld, positions 3419-3455]
ACCCTATCTCGGTCTATTCTTTTGATTTATAAGGGATTTTGCCGATTTCGGCCTATTGGTTAAAAAATGA
GCTGATTTAACAAAAATTTAACGCGAATTAATTCTGTGGAATGTGTGTCAGTTAGGGTGTGGAAAGTCCC
CAGGCTCCCCAGCAGGCAGAAGTATGCAAAGCATGCATCTCAATTAGTCAGCAACCAGGTGTGGAAAGTC
CCCAGGCTCCCCAGCAGGCAGAAGTATGCAAAGCATGCATCTCAATTAGTCAGCAACCATAGTCCCGCCC
CTAACTCCGCCCATCCCGCCCCTAACTCCGCCCAGTTCCGCCCATTCTCCGCCCCATGGCTGACTAATTT
TTTTTATTTATGCAGAGGCCGAGGCCGCCTCTGCCTCTGAGCTATTCCAGAAGTAGTGAGGAGGCTTTTT
TGGAGGCCTAGGCTTTTGCAAAAAGCTCCCGGGAGCTTGTATATCCATTTTCGGATCTGATCAAGAGACA
GGATGAGGATCGTTTCGCATGATTGAACAAGATGGATTGCACGCAGGTTCTCCGGCCGCTTGGGTGGAGA
GGCTATTCGGCTATGACTGGGCACAACAGACAATCGGCTGCTCTGATGCCGCCGTGTTCCGGCTGTCAGC
GCAGGGGCGCCCGGTTCTTTTTGTCAAGACCGACCTGTCCGGTGCCCTGAATGAACTGCAGGACGAGGCA
GCGCGGCTATCGTGGCTGGCCACGACGGGCGTTCCTTGCGCAGCTGTGCTCGACGTTGTCACTGAAGCGG
GAAGGGACTGGCTGCTATTGGGCGAAGTGCCGGGGCAGGATCTCCTGTCATCTCACCTTGCTCCTGCCGA
GAAAGTATCCATCATGGCTGATGCAATGCGGCGGCTGCATACGCTTGATCCGGCTACCTGCCCATTCGAC
CACCAAGCGAAACATCGCATCGAGCGAGCACGTACTCGGATGGAAGCCGGTCTTGTCGATCAGGATGATC
TGGACGAAGAGCATCAGGGGCTCGCGCCAGCCGAACTGTTCGCCAGGCTCAAGGCGCGCATGCCCGACGG
CGAGGATCTCGTCGTGACCCATGGCGATGCCTGCTTGCCGAATATCATGGTGGAAAATGGCCGCTTTTCT
GGATTCATCGACTGTGGCCGGCTGGGTGTGGCGGACCGCTATCAGGACATAGCGTTGGCTACCCGTGATA
TTGCTGAAGAGCTTGGCGGCGAATGGGCTGACCGCTTCCTCGTGCTTTACGGTATCGCCGCTCCCGATTC
GCAGCGCATCGCCTTCTATCGCCTTCTTGACGAGTTCTTCTGAGCGGGACTCTGGGGTTCGAAATGACCG
ACCAAGCGACGCCCAACCTGCCATCACGAGATTTCGATTCCACCGCCGCCTTCTATGAAAGGTTGGGCTT
CGGAATCGTTTTCCGGGACGCCGGCTGGATGATCCTCCAGCGCGGGGATCTCATGCTGGAGTTCTTCGCC
CACCCCAACTTGTTTATTGCAGCTTATAATGGTTACAAATAAAGCAATAGCATCACAAATTTCACAAATA
AAGCATTTTTTTCACTGCATTCTAGTTGTGGTTTGTCCAAACTCATCAATGTATCTTATCATGTCTGTAT
ACCGTCGACCTCTAGCTAGAGCTTGGCGTAATCATGGTCATAGCTGTTTCCTGTGTGAAATTGTTATCCG
CTCACAATTCCACACAACATACGAGCCGGAAGCATAAAGTGTAAAGCCTGGGGTGCCTAATGAGTGAGCT
AACTCACATTAATTGCGTTGCGCTCACTGCCCGCTTTCCAGTCGGGAAACCTGTCGTGCCAGCTGCATTA
ATGAATCGGCCAACGCGCGGGGAGAGGCGGTTTGCGTATTGGGCGCTCTTCCGCTTCCTCGCTCACTGAC
TCGCTGCGCTCGGTCGTTCGGCTGCGGCGAGCGGTATCAGCTCACTCAAAGGCGGTAATACGGTTATCCA
CAGAATCAGGGGATAACGCAGGAAAGAACATGTGAGCAAAAGGCCAGCAAAAGGCCAGGAACCGTAAAAA
GGCCGCGTTGCTGGCGTTTTTCCATAGGCTCCGCCCCCCTGACGAGCATCACAAAAATCGACGCTCAAGT
CAGAGGTGGCGAAACCCGACAGGACTATAAAGATACCAGGCGTTTCCCCCTGGAAGCTCCCTCGTGCGCT
CTCCTGTTCCGACCCTGCCGCTTACCGGATACCTGTCCGCCTTTCTCCCTTCGGGAAGCGTGGCGCTTTC
TCATAGCTCACGCTGTAGGTATCTCAGTTCGGTGTAGGTCGTTCGCTCCAAGCTGGGCTGTGTGCACGAA
CCCCCCGTTCAGCCCGACCGCTGCGCCTTATCCGGTAACTATCGTCTTGAGTCCAACCCGGTAAGACACG
ACTTATCGCCACTGGCAGCAGCCACTGGTAACAGGATTAGCAGAGCGAGGTATGTAGGCGGTGCTACAGA
GTTCTTGAAGTGGTGGCCTAACTACGGCTACACTAGAAGAACAGTATTTGGTATCTGCGCTCTGCTGAAG
CCAGTTACCTTCGGAAAAAGAGTTGGTAGCTCTTGATCCGGCAAACAAACCACCGCTGGTAGCGGTGGTT
TTTTTGTTTGCAAGCAGCAGATTACGCGCAGAAAAAAAGGATCTCAAGAAGATCCTTTGATCTTTTCTAC
GGGGTCTGACGCTCAGTGGAACGAAAACTCACGTTAAGGGATTTTGGTCATGAGATTATCAAAAAGGATC
TTCACCTAGATCCTTTTAAATTAAAAATGAAGTTTTAAATCAATCTAAAGTATATATGAGTAAACTTGGT
CTGACAGTTACCAATGCTTAATCAGTGAGGCACCTATCTCAGCGATCTGTCTATTTCGTTCATCCATAGT
TGCCTGACTCCCCGTCGTGTAGATAACTACGATACGGGAGGGCTTACCATCTGGCCCCAGTGCTGCAATG
ATACCGCGAGACCCACGCTCACCGGCTCCAGATTTATCAGCAATAAACCAGCCAGCCGGAAGGGCCGAGC
GCAGAAGTGGTCCTGCAACTTTATCCGCCTCCATCCAGTCTATTAATTGTTGCCGGGAAGCTAGAGTAAG
TAGTTCGCCAGTTAATAGTTTGCGCAACGTTGTTGCCATTGCTACAGGCATCGTGGTGTCACGCTCGTCG
TTTGGTATGGCTTCATTCAGCTCCGGTTCCCAACGATCAAGGCGAGTTACATGATCCCCCATGTTGTGCA
AAAAAGCGGTTAGCTCCTTCGGTCCTCCGATCGTTGTCAGAAGTAAGTTGGCCGCAGTGTTATCACTCAT
GGTTATGGCAGCACTGCATAATTCTCTTACTGTCATGCCATCCGTAAGATGCTTTTCTGTGACTGGTGAG
TACTCAACCAAGTCATTCTGAGAATAGTGTATGCGGCGACCGAGTTGCTCTTGCCCGGCGTCAATACGGG
ATAATACCGCGCCACATAGCAGAACTTTAAAAGTGCTCATCATTGGAAAACGTTCTTCGGGGCGAAAACT
CTCAAGGATCTTACCGCTGTTGAGATCCAGTTCGATGTAACCCACTCGTGCACCCAACTGATCTTCAGCA
TCTTTTACTTTCACCAGCGTTTCTGGGTGAGCAAAAACAGGAAGGCAAAATGCCGCAAAAAAGGGAATAA
GGGCGACACGGAAATGTTGAATACTCATACTCTTCCTTTTTCAATATTATTGAAGCATTTATCAGGGTTA
TTGTCTCATGAGCGGATACATATTTGAATGTATTTAGAAAAATAAACAAATAGGGGTTCCGCGCACATTT
CCCCGAAAAGTGCCACCTGACGTC
